Addgene plasmid #128171: pCAGGS-mTagBFP2-T2A-iCreERT2 (PV)
Purpose: Monomeric TagBFP2 and iCre-ERT2 recombinase (PV N-terminus)
Depositing lab: Mario Capecchi. Depositing organization: University of Utah.
Backbone
  Vector backbone: pCAGGS
  Vector type: Mammalian Expression, Cre/Lox
Growth in bacteria
  Bacterial resistance: Ampicillin, 100 μg/mL
  Growth temperature: 30°C
  Growth strain: DH10B
  Copy number: High Copy
Gene/Insert
  Gene/Insert name: mTagBFP2-T2A-iCreERT2
  Species: Synthetic
Resource information
  A portion of this plasmid was derived from a plasmid made by: pCAGGS is from BCCM/LMBP. mTagBFP2 is from Michael Davidson. iCre is from Rolf Sprengel. ERT2 is from Pierre Chambon.
Terms and licenses: Academic/Nonprofit Terms; Industry Terms: Not Available to Industry
How to cite: pCAGGS-mTagBFP2-T2A-iCreERT2 (PV) was a gift from Mario Capecchi (Addgene plasmid # 128171 ; http://n2t.net/addgene:128171 ; RRID:Addgene_128171)
