[The description below was written by a language model from this plasmid's Addgene catalogue record and the feature table of its GenBank file.]
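Description:
pCAGGS-mTagBFP2-T2A-iCreERT2 (PV) is a 7.5 kb mammalian expression plasmid built on the pCAGGS backbone and classed as a Cre/Lox tool. It is maintained in E. coli through a high-copy ColE1/pUC-type origin and selected with ampicillin via the bla gene. The backbone also carries lac promoter/operator remnants. An SV40 early promoter/origin segment followed by an SV40 polyadenylation signal is present as well; the SV40 origin can support episomal replication in cells that express large T antigen. No mammalian selection marker is annotated.

The payload is a single synthetic open reading frame driven by the strong, broadly active CAG promoter, made up of the CMV immediate-early enhancer, the chicken beta-actin promoter and a chimeric beta-actin/beta-globin intron. It is terminated by the rabbit beta-globin poly(A) signal. The frame encodes codon-optimized monomeric blue fluorescent protein mTagBFP2, a T2A ribosome-skipping peptide, and iCre fused to the ERT2 mutant estrogen receptor ligand-binding domain. T2A causes the reporter and the recombinase to be released as separate polypeptides from one transcript, so blue fluorescence marks cells producing iCreERT2. ERT2 makes recombinase activity at loxP sites dependent on tamoxifen-type ligands.

The feature table does not annotate the iCre portion itself, but the unannotated gap between T2A and ERT2 is consistent with its position. "PV" refers to the N-terminus of the recombinase downstream of the 2A site, though the record does not spell out what the designation stands for. The reference title indicates that the plasmid belongs to an unpublished series for optimizing 2A-CreER designs, presumably comparing such N-terminal variants for inducible recombination.
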