LOCUS       Exported 7493 bp ds-DNA circular SYN 12-MAY-2021
DEFINITION  Monomeric TagBFP2 and iCre-ERT2 recombinase (PV N-terminus).
ACCESSION   .
VERSION     .
KEYWORDS    pCAGGS-mTagBFP2-T2A-iCreERT2 (PV)
SOURCE      synthetic DNA construct
  ORGANISM  synthetic DNA construct
REFERENCE   1 (bases 1 to 7493)
  AUTHORS   Nam HS, Capecchi MR
  TITLE     2A creER optimization plasmids
  JOURNAL   Unpublished
REFERENCE   2 (bases 1 to 7493)
  AUTHORS   .
  TITLE     Direct Submission
  JOURNAL   Exported May 12, 2021 from SnapGene Server 1.1.58
            http://www.snapgene.com
FEATURES             Location/Qualifiers
     source          1..7493
                     /organism="synthetic DNA construct"
                     /mol_type="other DNA"
     enhancer        1..380
                     /label=CMV enhancer
                     /note="human cytomegalovirus immediate early enhancer"
     promoter        382..659
                     /label=chicken beta-actin promoter
     intron          660..1676
                     /label=chimeric intron
                     /note="chimera between introns from chicken beta-actin and
                     rabbit beta-globin"
     primer_bind     1600..1622
                     /label=pCAGGS-5
                     /note="Chimeric intron in CAG promoter, forward primer"
     primer_bind     1684..1703
                     /label=pCAG-F
                     /note="Rabbit beta-globin intron, for pCAG plasmids,
                     forward primer"
     CDS             1734..2444
                     /codon_start=1
                     /product="enhanced monomeric blue fluorescent protein
                     (Subach et al., 2011)"
                     /label=mTagBFP2
                     /note="mammalian codon-optimized"
                     /translation="MVSKGEELIKENMHMKLYMEGTVDNHHFKCTSEGEGKPYEGTQTM
                     RIKVVEGGPLPFAFDILATSFLYGSKTFINHTQGIPDFFKQSFPEGFTWERVTTYEDGG
                     VLTATQDTSLQDGCLIYNVKIRGVNFTSNGPVMQKKTLGWEAFTETLYPADGGLEGRND
                     MALKLVGGSHLIANAKTTYRSKKPAKNLKMPGVYYVDYRLERIKEANNETYVEQHEVAV
                     ARYCDLPSKLGHKLN"
     CDS             2466..2519
                     /codon_start=1
                     /product="2A peptide from Thosea asigna virus capsid
                     protein"
                     /label=T2A
                     /note="Eukaryotic ribosomes fail to insert a peptide bond
                     between the Gly and Pro residues, yielding separate
                     polypeptides."
                     /translation="EGRGSLLTCGDVEENPGP"
     CDS             3558..4493
                     /codon_start=1
                     /product="mutated ligand-binding domain of the human
                     estrogen receptor (Feil et al., 1997)"
                     /label=ERT2
                     /translation="AGDMRAANLWPSPLMIKRSKKNSLALSLTADQMVSALLDAEPPIL
                     YSEYDPTRPFSEASMMGLLTNLADRELVHMINWAKRVPGFVDLTLHDQVHLLECAWLEI
                     LMIGLVWRSMEHPVKLLFAPNLLLDRNQGKCVEGMVEIFDMLLATSSRFRMMNLQGEEF
                     VCLKSIILLNSGVYTFLSSTLKSLEEKDHIHRVLDKITDTLIHLMAKAGLTLQQQHQRL
                     AQLLLILSHIRHMSNKGMEHLYSMKCKNVVPLYDLLLEAADAHRLHAPTSRGGASVEET
                     DQSHLATAGSTSSHSLQKYYITGEAEGFPAT"
     primer_bind     complement(4511..4530)
                     /label=Bglob-pA-R
                     /note="Rabbit beta-globin polyA region, reverse primer"
     polyA_signal    4576..4631
                     /label=-beta-globin poly(A) signal
                     /note="rabbit beta-globin polyadenylation signal (Gil and
                     Proudfoot, 1987)"
     primer_bind     complement(4630..4649)
                     /label=rbglobpA-R
                     /note="Rabbit beta-globin polyA, reverse primer. Also
                     called rb-glob-pA-term-R"
     primer_bind     complement(4992..5008)
                     /label=M13 rev
                     /note="common sequencing primer, one of multiple similar
                     variants"
     primer_bind     complement(4992..5008)
                     /label=M13 Reverse
                     /note="In lacZ gene. Also called M13-rev"
     primer_bind     complement(5005..5027)
                     /label=M13/pUC Reverse
                     /note="In lacZ gene"
     protein_bind    5016..5032
                     /label=lac operator
                     /bound_moiety="lac repressor encoded by lacI"
                     /note="The lac repressor binds to the lac operator to
                     inhibit transcription in E. coli. This inhibition can be
                     relieved by adding lactose or
                     isopropyl-beta-D-thiogalactopyranoside (IPTG)."
     promoter        complement(5040..5070)
                     /label=lac promoter
                     /note="promoter for the E. coli lac operon"
     protein_bind    5085..5106
                     /label=CAP binding site
                     /bound_moiety="E. coli catabolite activator protein"
                     /note="CAP binding activates transcription in the presence
                     of cAMP."
     promoter        5165..5360
                     /label=SV40 promoter
                     /note="SV40 early promoter"
     rep_origin      5211..5346
                     /label=SV40 ori
                     /note="SV40 origin of replication"
     primer_bind     5273..5292
                     /label=SV40pro-F
                     /note="SV40 promoter/origin, forward primer"
     polyA_signal    5366..5500
                     /label=SV40 poly(A) signal
                     /note="SV40 polyadenylation signal"
     primer_bind     complement(5403..5422)
                     /label=SV40pA-R
                     /note="SV40 polyA, reverse primer"
     primer_bind     5457..5476
                     /label=EBV-rev
                     /note="SV40 polyA terminator, reverse primer"
     primer_bind     complement(5568..5585)
                     /label=L4440
                     /note="L4440 vector, forward primer"
     rep_origin      complement(5739..6327)
                     /direction=LEFT
                     /label=ori
                     /note="high-copy-number ColE1/pMB1/pBR322/pUC origin of
                     replication"
     primer_bind     complement(5819..5838)
                     /label=pBR322ori-F
                     /note="pBR322 origin, forward primer"
     CDS             complement(6498..7358)
                     /codon_start=1
                     /gene="bla"
                     /product="beta-lactamase"
                     /label=AmpR
                     /note="confers resistance to ampicillin, carbenicillin, and
                     related antibiotics"
                     /translation="MSIQHFRVALIPFFAAFCLPVFAHPETLVKVKDAEDQLGARVGYI
                     ELDLNSGKILESFRPEERFPMMSTFKVLLCGAVLSRIDAGQEQLGRRIHYSQNDLVEYS
                     PVTEKHLTDGMTVRELCSAAITMSDNTAANLLLTTIGGPKELTAFLHNMGDHVTRLDRW
                     EPELNEAIPNDERDTTMPVAMATTLRKLLTGELLTLASRQQLIDWMEADKVAGPLLRSA
                     LPAGWFIADKSGAGERGSRGIIAALGPDGKPSRIVVIYTTGSQATMDERNRQIAEIGAS
                     LIKHW"
     primer_bind     7121..7140
                     /label=Amp-R
                     /note="Ampicillin resistance gene, reverse primer"
     promoter        complement(7359..7463)
                     /gene="bla"
                     /label=AmpR promoter
ORIGIN
        1 gacattgatt attgactagt tattaatagt aatcaattac ggggtcatta gttcatagcc
       61 catatatgga gttccgcgtt acataactta cggtaaatgg cccgcctggc tgaccgccca
      121 acgacccccg cccattgacg tcaataatga cgtatgttcc catagtaacg ccaataggga
      181 ctttccattg acgtcaatgg gtggagtatt tacggtaaac tgcccacttg gcagtacatc
      241 aagtgtatca tatgccaagt acgcccccta ttgacgtcaa tgacggtaaa tggcccgcct
      301 ggcattatgc ccagtacatg accttatggg actttcctac ttggcagtac atctacgtat
      361 tagtcatcgc tattaccatg gtcgaggtga gccccacgtt ctgcttcact ctccccatct
      421 cccccccctc cccaccccca attttgtatt tatttatttt ttaattattt tgtgcagcga
      481 tgggggcggg gggggggggg gggcgcgcgc caggcggggc ggggcggggc ggggggcggg
      541 gcggggcgag gcggagaggt gcggcggcag ccaatcagag cggcgcgctc cgaaagtttc
      601 cttttatggc gaggcggcgg cggcggcggc cctataaaaa gcgaagcgcg cggcgggcgg
      661 gagtcgctgc gcgctgcctt cgccccgtgc cccgctccgc cgccgcctcg cgccgcccgc
      721 cccggctctg actgaccgcg ttactcccac aggtgagcgg gcgggacggc ccttctcctc
      781 cgggctgtaa ttagcgcttg gtttaatgac ggcttgtttc ttttctgtgg ctgcgtgaaa
      841 gccttgaggg gctccgggag ggccctttgt gcggggggag cggctcgggg ggtgcgtgcg
      901 tgtgtgtgtg cgtggggagc gccgcgtgcg gctccgcgct gcccggcggc tgtgagcgct
      961 gcgggcgcgg cgcggggctt tgtgcgctcc gcagtgtgcg cgaggggagc gcggccgggg
     1021 gcggtgcccc gcggtgcggg gggggctgcg aggggaacaa aggctgcgtg cggggtgtgt
     1081 gcgtgggggg gtgagcaggg ggtgtgggcg cgtcggtcgg gctgcaaccc cccctgcacc
     1141 cccctccccg agttgctgag cacggcccgg cttcgggtgc ggggctccgt acggggcgtg
     1201 gcgcggggct cgccgtgccg ggcggggggt ggcggcaggt gggggtgccg ggcggggcgg
     1261 ggccgcctcg ggccggggag ggctcggggg aggggcgcgg cggcccccgg agcgccggcg
     1321 gctgtcgagg cgcggcgagc cgcagccatt gccttttatg gtaatcgtgc gagagggcgc
     1381 agggacttcc tttgtcccaa atctgtgcgg agccgaaatc tgggaggcgc cgccgcaccc
     1441 cctctagcgg gcgcggggcg aagcggtgcg gcgccggcag gaaggaaatg ggcggggagg
     1501 gccttcgtgc gtcgccgcgc cgccgtcccc ttctccctct ccagcctcgg ggctgtccgc
     1561 ggggggacgg ctgccttcgg gggggacggg gcagggcggg gttcggcttc tggcgtgtga
     1621 ccggcggctc tagagcctct gctaaccatg ttcatgcctt cttctttttc ctacagctcc
     1681 tgggcaacgt gctggttatt gtgctgtctc atcattttgg caaagaattc gccatggtgt
     1741 ctaagggcga agagctgatt aaggagaaca tgcacatgaa gctgtacatg gagggcaccg
     1801 tggacaacca tcacttcaag tgcacatccg agggcgaagg caagccctac gagggcaccc
     1861 agaccatgag aatcaaggtg gtcgagggcg gccctctccc cttcgccttc gacatcctgg
     1921 ctactagctt cctctacggc agcaagacct tcatcaacca cacccagggc atccccgact
     1981 tcttcaagca gtccttccct gagggcttca catgggagag agtcaccaca tacgaagacg
     2041 ggggcgtgct gaccgctacc caggacacca gcctccagga cggctgcctc atctacaacg
     2101 tcaagatcag aggggtgaac ttcacatcca acggccctgt gatgcagaag aaaacactcg
     2161 gctgggaggc cttcaccgag acgctgtacc ccgctgacgg cggcctggaa ggcagaaacg
     2221 acatggccct gaagctcgtg ggcgggagcc atctgatcgc aaacgccaag accacatata
     2281 gatccaagaa acccgctaag aacctcaaga tgcctggcgt ctactatgtg gactacagac
     2341 tggaaagaat caaggaggcc aacaacgaga cctacgtcga gcagcacgag gtggcagtgg
     2401 ccagatactg cgacctccct agcaaactgg ggcacaagct taatggcggc tccggcggcc
     2461 gctccgaggg ccgcggcagc ctgctgacat gcggcgacgt ggaagagaac cctggccctg
     2521 tgaacctgct gactgtgcac caaaacctgc ctgccctccc tgtggatgcc acctctgatg
     2581 aagtcaggaa gaacctgatg gacatgttca gggacaggca ggccttctct gaacacacct
     2641 ggaagatgct cctgtctgtg tgcagatcct gggctgcctg gtgcaagctg aacaacagga
     2701 aatggttccc tgctgaacct gaggatgtga gggactacct cctgtacctg caagccagag
     2761 gcctggctgt gaagaccatc caacagcacc tgggccagct caacatgctg cacaggagat
     2821 ctggcctgcc tcgcccttct gactccaatg ctgtgtccct ggtgatgagg agaatcagaa
     2881 aggagaatgt ggatgctggg gagagagcca agcaggccct ggcctttgaa cgcactgact
     2941 ttgaccaagt cagatccctg atggagaact ctgacagatg ccaggacatc aggaacctgg
     3001 ccttcctggg cattgcctac aacaccctgc tgcgcattgc cgaaattgcc agaatcagag
     3061 tgaaggacat ctcccgcacc gatggtggga gaatgctgat ccacattggc aggaccaaga
     3121 ccctggtgtc cacagctggt gtggagaagg ccctgtccct gggggttacc aagctggtgg
     3181 agagatggat ctctgtgtct ggtgtggctg atgaccccaa caactacctg ttctgccggg
     3241 tcagaaagaa tggtgtggct gccccttctg ccacctccca actgtccacc cgggccctgg
     3301 aagggatctt tgaggccacc caccgcctga tctatggtgc caaggatgac tctgggcaga
     3361 gatacctggc ctggtctggc cactctgcca gagtgggtgc tgccagggac atggccaggg
     3421 ctggtgtgtc catccctgaa atcatgcagg ctggtggctg gaccaatgtg aacattgtga
     3481 tgaactacat cagaaacctg gactctgaga ctggggccat ggtgaggctg ctagaggatg
     3541 gggacctcga gccatctgct ggagacatga gagctgccaa cctttggcca agcccgctca
     3601 tgatcaaacg ctctaagaag aacagcctgg ccttgtccct gacggccgac cagatggtca
     3661 gtgccttgtt ggatgctgag ccccccatac tctattccga gtatgatcct accagaccct
     3721 tcagtgaagc ttcgatgatg ggcttactga ccaacctggc agacagggag ctggttcaca
     3781 tgatcaactg ggcgaagagg gtgccaggct ttgtggattt gaccctccat gatcaggtcc
     3841 accttctaga atgtgcctgg ctagagatcc tgatgattgg tctcgtctgg cgctccatgg
     3901 agcacccagt gaagctactg tttgctccta acttgctctt ggacaggaac cagggaaaat
     3961 gtgtagaggg catggtggag atcttcgaca tgctgctggc tacatcatct cggttccgca
     4021 tgatgaatct gcagggagag gagtttgtgt gcctcaaatc tattattttg cttaattctg
     4081 gagtgtacac atttctgtcc agcaccctga agtctctgga agagaaggac catatccacc
     4141 gagtcctgga caagatcaca gacactttga tccacctgat ggccaaggca ggcctgaccc
     4201 tgcagcagca gcaccagcgg ctggcccagc tcctcctcat cctctcccac atcaggcaca
     4261 tgagtaacaa aggcatggag catctgtaca gcatgaagtg caagaacgtg gtgcccctct
     4321 atgacctgct gctggaggcg gcggacgccc accgcctaca tgcgcccact agccgtggag
     4381 gggcatccgt ggaggagacg gaccaaagcc acttggccac tgcgggctct acttcatcgc
     4441 attccttgca aaagtattac atcacggggg aggcagaggg tttccctgcc acagcttgag
     4501 gcgcgccgga tctttttccc tctgccaaaa attatgggga catcatgaag ccccttgagc
     4561 atctgacttc tggctaataa aggaaattta ttttcattgc aatagtgtgt tggaattttt
     4621 tgtgtctctc actcggaagg acatatggga gggcaaatca tttaaaacat cagaatgagt
     4681 atttggttta gagtttggca acatatgccc atatgctggc tgccatgaac aaaggttggc
     4741 tataaagagg tcatcagtat atgaaacagc cccctgctgt ccattcctta ttccatagaa
     4801 aagccttgac ttgaggttag atttttttta tattttgttt tgtgttattt ttttctttaa
     4861 catccctaaa attttcctta catgttttac tagccagatt tttcctcctc tcctgactac
     4921 tcccagtcat agctgtccct cttctcttat ggagatccct cgacctgcag cccaagcttg
     4981 gcgtaatcat ggtcatagct gtttcctgtg tgaaattgtt atccgctcac aattccacac
     5041 aacatacgag ccggaagcat aaagtgtaaa gcctggggtg cctaatgagt gagctaactc
     5101 acattaattg cgttgcgctc actgcccgct ttccagtcgg gaaacctgtc gtgccagcgg
     5161 atccgcatct caattagtca gcaaccatag tcccgcccct aactccgccc atcccgcccc
     5221 taactccgcc cagttccgcc cattctccgc cccatggctg actaattttt tttatttatg
     5281 cagaggccga ggccgcctcg gcctctgagc tattccagaa gtagtgagga ggcttttttg
     5341 gaggcctagg cttttgcaaa aagctaactt gtttattgca gcttataatg gttacaaata
     5401 aagcaatagc atcacaaatt tcacaaataa agcatttttt tcactgcatt ctagttgtgg
     5461 tttgtccaaa ctcatcaatg tatcttatca tgtctggatc cgctgcatta atgaatcggc
     5521 caacgcgcgg ggagaggcgg tttgcgtatt gggcgctctt ccgcttcctc gctcactgac
     5581 tcgctgcgct cggtcgttcg gctgcggcga gcggtatcag ctcactcaaa ggcggtaata
     5641 cggttatcca cagaatcagg ggataacgca ggaaagaaca tgtgagcaaa aggccagcaa
     5701 aaggccagga accgtaaaaa ggccgcgttg ctggcgtttt tccataggct ccgcccccct
     5761 gacgagcatc acaaaaatcg acgctcaagt cagaggtggc gaaacccgac aggactataa
     5821 agataccagg cgtttccccc tggaagctcc ctcgtgcgct ctcctgttcc gaccctgccg
     5881 cttaccggat acctgtccgc ctttctccct tcgggaagcg tggcgctttc tcatagctca
     5941 cgctgtaggt atctcagttc ggtgtaggtc gttcgctcca agctgggctg tgtgcacgaa
     6001 ccccccgttc agcccgaccg ctgcgcctta tccggtaact atcgtcttga gtccaacccg
     6061 gtaagacacg acttatcgcc actggcagca gccactggta acaggattag cagagcgagg
     6121 tatgtaggcg gtgctacaga gttcttgaag tggtggccta actacggcta cactagaaga
     6181 acagtatttg gtatctgcgc tctgctgaag ccagttacct tcggaaaaag agttggtagc
     6241 tcttgatccg gcaaacaaac caccgctggt agcggtggtt tttttgtttg caagcagcag
     6301 attacgcgca gaaaaaaagg atctcaagaa gatcctttga tcttttctac ggggtctgac
     6361 gctcagtgga acgaaaactc acgttaaggg attttggtca tgagattatc aaaaaggatc
     6421 ttcacctaga tccttttaaa ttaaaaatga agttttaaat caatctaaag tatatatgag
     6481 taaacttggt ctgacagtta ccaatgctta atcagtgagg cacctatctc agcgatctgt
     6541 ctatttcgtt catccatagt tgcctgactc cccgtcgtgt agataactac gatacgggag
     6601 ggcttaccat ctggccccag tgctgcaatg ataccgcgag acccacgctc accggctcca
     6661 gatttatcag caataaacca gccagccgga agggccgagc gcagaagtgg tcctgcaact
     6721 ttatccgcct ccatccagtc tattaattgt tgccgggaag ctagagtaag tagttcgcca
     6781 gttaatagtt tgcgcaacgt tgttgccatt gctacaggca tcgtggtgtc acgctcgtcg
     6841 tttggtatgg cttcattcag ctccggttcc caacgatcaa ggcgagttac atgatccccc
     6901 atgttgtgca aaaaagcggt tagctccttc ggtcctccga tcgttgtcag aagtaagttg
     6961 gccgcagtgt tatcactcat ggttatggca gcactgcata attctcttac tgtcatgcca
     7021 tccgtaagat gcttttctgt gactggtgag tactcaacca agtcattctg agaatagtgt
     7081 atgcggcgac cgagttgctc ttgcccggcg tcaatacggg ataataccgc gccacatagc
     7141 agaactttaa aagtgctcat cattggaaaa cgttcttcgg ggcgaaaact ctcaaggatc
     7201 ttaccgctgt tgagatccag ttcgatgtaa cccactcgtg cacccaactg atcttcagca
     7261 tcttttactt tcaccagcgt ttctgggtga gcaaaaacag gaaggcaaaa tgccgcaaaa
     7321 aagggaataa gggcgacacg gaaatgttga atactcatac tcttcctttt tcaatattat
     7381 tgaagcattt atcagggtta ttgtctcatg agcggataca tatttgaatg tatttagaaa
     7441 aataaacaaa taggggttcc gcgcacattt ccccgaaaag tgccacctgg gtc
//
